Addgene plasmid #124203: KA2601_eSpCas9-G2P
Purpose: (Empty Backbone) Expression of eSpCas9(1.1) and sgRNA
Depositing lab: Hans Schöler. Depositing organization: Max Planck Institute for Molecular Biomedicine. Publication: Esrrb Unlocks Silenced Enhancers for Reprogramming to Naive Pluripotency. Adachi K, Kopp W, Wu G, Heising S, Greber B, Stehling M, Arauzo-Bravo MJ, Boerno ST, Timmermann B, Vingron M, Scholer HR. Cell Stem Cell. 2018 Aug 2;23(2):266-275.e6. doi: 10.1016/j.stem.2018.05.020. Epub 2018 Jun 14. PubMed 29910149.
Backbone
  Vector backbone: eSpCas9(1.1)
  Vector type: Mammalian Expression
  Selectable markers: Puromycin
Growth in bacteria
  Bacterial resistance: Ampicillin, 100 μg/mL
  Growth temperature: 37°C
  Growth strain: DH5alpha
  Copy number: High Copy
Gene/Insert
  Gene/Insert name: None
Terms and licenses: Academic/Nonprofit Terms; Industry Terms: Not Available to Industry
Depositor comments: Cloning site: BbsI
How to cite: KA2601_eSpCas9-G2P was a gift from Hans Schöler (Addgene plasmid # 124203 ; http://n2t.net/addgene:124203 ; RRID:Addgene_124203)
