[The description below was written by a language model from this plasmid's Addgene catalogue record and pLannotate feature annotations shown in this document.]
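Description:
KA2601_eSpCas9-G2P is an all-in-one mammalian CRISPR expression plasmid of about 10.9 kb, built on the eSpCas9(1.1) backbone and deposited as an empty vector with no guide sequence installed. It is maintained in E. coli as a high-copy plasmid through a ColE1/pUC-type origin and selected with ampicillin via the β-lactamase gene. It also carries a filamentous phage origin, annotated as f1 in one sequence record and M13 in the other. The two tables, one from the depositor's sequence and one from repository sequencing, otherwise agree apart from a one-base offset across part of the map. Short AAV2 ITR, bom and rop fragments are annotated as backbone remnants, and nothing in the record indicates that the plasmid is meant for viral packaging.

The plasmid carries three mammalian expression units. A human U6 RNA polymerase III promoter sits upstream of the S. pyogenes guide RNA scaffold, and the depositor notes BbsI as the cloning site, so a target-specific spacer can be inserted between promoter and scaffold. A CMV enhancer/chicken β-actin promoter with a hybrid intron drives S. pyogenes Cas9, described in the record as the enhanced-specificity eSpCas9(1.1) variant, with a C-terminal nucleoplasmin nuclear localization signal and a bGH polyadenylation signal. A third cassette uses an EF-1α core promoter with an HTLV-1 LTR segment to express CopGFP followed by puromycin N-acetyltransferase, ending in a WPRE fragment and an SV40 poly(A) signal. The name "G2P" hints at a 2A-type link between GFP and PuroR, but no such element is annotated. Transfected cells can therefore be identified by green fluorescence or enriched with puromycin during genome-editing experiments.
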