Features (pLannotate 1.2.2; 25 found; start..end, strand, type, name):
      1..241     +  promoter       U6 promoter: RNA polymerase III promoter for human U6 snRNA
    268..343     +  misc_RNA       gRNA scaffold: guide RNA scaffold for the Streptococcus pyogenes CRISPR/Cas9 system
    350..393     +  misc_RNA       gRNA scaffold (fragment): guide RNA scaffold for the Streptococcus pyogenes CRISPR/Cas9 system
    440..725     +  enhancer       CMV enhancer: human cytomegalovirus immediate early enhancer; contains an 18-bp deletion relative to the standard CMV enhancer
    727..1004    +  promoter       chicken β-actin promoter: No description available
   1005..1233    +  intron         hybrid intron: hybrid between chicken β-actin (CBA) and minute virus of mice (MMV) introns (Gray et al., 2011)
   1371..2972    +  CDS            Cas9(N): N-terminal portion of Streptococcus pyogenes Cas9 (Zetsche et al., 2015)
   2973..5471    +  CDS            Cas9(C): C-terminal portion of Streptococcus pyogenes Cas9 (Zetsche et al., 2015)
   5472..5519    +  CDS            nucleoplasmin NLS: bipartite nuclear localization signal from nucleoplasmin
   5553..5664    +  polyA_signal   bGH poly(A) signal: bovine growth hormone polyadenylation signal
   5804..5831    -  repeat_region  AAV2 ITR (fragment): inverted terminal repeat of adeno-associated virus serotype 2 inverted
   5860..5887    -  repeat_region  AAV2 ITR (fragment): inverted terminal repeat of adeno-associated virus serotype 2 inverted
   6043..6254    +  promoter       EF-1α core promoter: core promoter for human elongation factor EF-1α
   6267..6535    +  LTR            5' LTR (truncated): truncated 5' long terminal repeat (LTR) from human T-cell leukemia virus (HTLV) type 1
   6592..7256    +  CDS            CopGFP (fragment): green fluorescent protein 2 from Pontellina plumata, also known as ppluGFP2 (Shagin et al., 2004)
   7380..7979    +  CDS            PuroR: puromycin N-acetyltransferase; pac from Streptomyces alboniger; confers resistance to puromycin
   7980..8086    +  misc_feature   WPRE (fragment): woodchuck hepatitis virus posttranscriptional regulatory element
   8095..8216    +  polyA_signal   SV40 poly(A) signal: SV40 polyadenylation signal
   8296..8347    -  misc_feature   bom (fragment): basis of mobility region from pBR322
   8366..8746    +  rep_origin     M13 ori (sequence partly withheld): M13 bacteriophage origin of replication; arrow indicates direction of (+) strand synthesis
   8822..8871    -  misc_feature   bom (fragment): basis of mobility region from pBR322
   8973..9008    -  CDS            rop (fragment): Rop protein, which maintains plasmids at low copy number; rop
   9103..9207    +  promoter       AmpR promoter: bla
   9208..10068   +  CDS            AmpR: β-lactamase; bla; confers resistance to ampicillin, carbenicillin, and related antibiotics
  10239..10827   +  rep_origin     ori: high-copy-number ColE1/pMB1/pBR322/pUC origin of replication
>Addgene plasmid #124203 | KA2601_eSpCas9-G2P | depositor full sequence | sequence record 236440 | Full Sequence
GAGGGCCTATTTCCCATGATTCCTTCATATTTGCATATACGATACAAGGCTGTTAGAGAGATAATTGGAA
TTAATTTGACTGTAAACACAAAGATATTAGTACAAAATACGTGACGTAGAAAGTAATAATTTCTTGGGTA
GTTTGCAGTTTTAAAATTATGTTTTAAAATGGACTATCATATGCTTACCGTAACTTGAAAGTATTTCGAT
TTCTTGGCTTTATATATCTTGTGGAAAGGACGAAACACCGGGTCTTCGAGAAGACCTGTTTTAGAGCTAG
AAATAGCAAGTTAAAATAAGGCTAGTCCGTTATCAACTTGAAAAAGTGGCACCGAGTCGGTGCTTTTTTG
TTTTAGAGCTAGAAATAGCAAGTTAAAATAAGGCTAGTCCGTTTTTAGCGCGTGCGCCAATTCTGCAGAC
AAATGGCTCTAGAGGTACCCGTTACATAACTTACGGTAAATGGCCCGCCTGGCTGACCGCCCAACGACCC
CCGCCCATTGACGTCAATAGTAACGCCAATAGGGACTTTCCATTGACGTCAATGGGTGGAGTATTTACGG
TAAACTGCCCACTTGGCAGTACATCAAGTGTATCATATGCCAAGTACGCCCCCTATTGACGTCAATGACG
GTAAATGGCCCGCCTGGCATTGTGCCCAGTACATGACCTTATGGGACTTTCCTACTTGGCAGTACATCTA
CGTATTAGTCATCGCTATTACCATGGTCGAGGTGAGCCCCACGTTCTGCTTCACTCTCCCCATCTCCCCC
CCCTCCCCACCCCCAATTTTGTATTTATTTATTTTTTAATTATTTTGTGCAGCGATGGGGGCGGGGGGGG
GGGGGGGGCGCGCGCCAGGCGGGGCGGGGCGGGGCGAGGGGCGGGGCGGGGCGAGGCGGAGAGGTGCGGC
GGCAGCCAATCAGAGCGGCGCGCTCCGAAAGTTTCCTTTTATGGCGAGGCGGCGGCGGCGGCGGCCCTAT
AAAAAGCGAAGCGCGCGGCGGGCGGGAGTCGCTGCGACGCTGCCTTCGCCCCGTGCCCCGCTCCGCCGCC
GCCTCGCGCCGCCCGCCCCGGCTCTGACTGACCGCGTTACTCCCACAGGTGAGCGGGCGGGACGGCCCTT
CTCCTCCGGGCTGTAATTAGCTGAGCAAGAGGTAAGGGTTTAAGGGATGGTTGGTTGGTGGGGTATTAAT
GTTTAATTACCTGGAGCACCTGCCTGAAATCACTTTTTTTCAGGTTGGACCGGTGCCACCATGGACTATA
AGGACCACGACGGAGACTACAAGGATCATGATATTGATTACAAAGACGATGACGATAAGATGGCCCCAAA
GAAGAAGCGGAAGGTCGGTATCCACGGAGTCCCAGCAGCCGACAAGAAGTACAGCATCGGCCTGGACATC
GGCACCAACTCTGTGGGCTGGGCCGTGATCACCGACGAGTACAAGGTGCCCAGCAAGAAATTCAAGGTGC
TGGGCAACACCGACCGGCACAGCATCAAGAAGAACCTGATCGGAGCCCTGCTGTTCGACAGCGGCGAAAC
AGCCGAGGCCACCCGGCTGAAGAGAACCGCCAGAAGAAGATACACCAGACGGAAGAACCGGATCTGCTAT
CTGCAAGAGATCTTCAGCAACGAGATGGCCAAGGTGGACGACAGCTTCTTCCACAGACTGGAAGAGTCCT
TCCTGGTGGAAGAGGATAAGAAGCACGAGCGGCACCCCATCTTCGGCAACATCGTGGACGAGGTGGCCTA
CCACGAGAAGTACCCCACCATCTACCACCTGAGAAAGAAACTGGTGGACAGCACCGACAAGGCCGACCTG
CGGCTGATCTATCTGGCCCTGGCCCACATGATCAAGTTCCGGGGCCACTTCCTGATCGAGGGCGACCTGA
ACCCCGACAACAGCGACGTGGACAAGCTGTTCATCCAGCTGGTGCAGACCTACAACCAGCTGTTCGAGGA
AAACCCCATCAACGCCAGCGGCGTGGACGCCAAGGCCATCCTGTCTGCCAGACTGAGCAAGAGCAGACGG
CTGGAAAATCTGATCGCCCAGCTGCCCGGCGAGAAGAAGAATGGCCTGTTCGGAAACCTGATTGCCCTGA
GCCTGGGCCTGACCCCCAACTTCAAGAGCAACTTCGACCTGGCCGAGGATGCCAAACTGCAGCTGAGCAA
GGACACCTACGACGACGACCTGGACAACCTGCTGGCCCAGATCGGCGACCAGTACGCCGACCTGTTTCTG
GCCGCCAAGAACCTGTCCGACGCCATCCTGCTGAGCGACATCCTGAGAGTGAACACCGAGATCACCAAGG
CCCCCCTGAGCGCCTCTATGATCAAGAGATACGACGAGCACCACCAGGACCTGACCCTGCTGAAAGCTCT
CGTGCGGCAGCAGCTGCCTGAGAAGTACAAAGAGATTTTCTTCGACCAGAGCAAGAACGGCTACGCCGGC
TACATTGACGGCGGAGCCAGCCAGGAAGAGTTCTACAAGTTCATCAAGCCCATCCTGGAAAAGATGGACG
GCACCGAGGAACTGCTCGTGAAGCTGAACAGAGAGGACCTGCTGCGGAAGCAGCGGACCTTCGACAACGG
CAGCATCCCCCACCAGATCCACCTGGGAGAGCTGCACGCCATTCTGCGGCGGCAGGAAGATTTTTACCCA
TTCCTGAAGGACAACCGGGAAAAGATCGAGAAGATCCTGACCTTCCGCATCCCCTACTACGTGGGCCCTC
TGGCCAGGGGAAACAGCAGATTCGCCTGGATGACCAGAAAGAGCGAGGAAACCATCACCCCCTGGAACTT
CGAGGAAGTGGTGGACAAGGGCGCTTCCGCCCAGAGCTTCATCGAGCGGATGACCAACTTCGATAAGAAC
CTGCCCAACGAGAAGGTGCTGCCCAAGCACAGCCTGCTGTACGAGTACTTCACCGTGTATAACGAGCTGA
CCAAAGTGAAATACGTGACCGAGGGAATGAGAAAGCCCGCCTTCCTGAGCGGCGAGCAGAAAAAGGCCAT
CGTGGACCTGCTGTTCAAGACCAACCGGAAAGTGACCGTGAAGCAGCTGAAAGAGGACTACTTCAAGAAA
ATCGAGTGCTTCGACTCCGTGGAAATCTCCGGCGTGGAAGATCGGTTCAACGCCTCCCTGGGCACATACC
ACGATCTGCTGAAAATTATCAAGGACAAGGACTTCCTGGACAATGAGGAAAACGAGGACATTCTGGAAGA
TATCGTGCTGACCCTGACACTGTTTGAGGACAGAGAGATGATCGAGGAACGGCTGAAAACCTATGCCCAC
CTGTTCGACGACAAAGTGATGAAGCAGCTGAAGCGGCGGAGATACACCGGCTGGGGCAGGCTGAGCCGGA
AGCTGATCAACGGCATCCGGGACAAGCAGTCCGGCAAGACAATCCTGGATTTCCTGAAGTCCGACGGCTT
CGCCAACAGAAACTTCATGCAGCTGATCCACGACGACAGCCTGACCTTTAAAGAGGACATCCAGAAAGCC
CAGGTGTCCGGCCAGGGCGATAGCCTGCACGAGCACATTGCCAATCTGGCCGGCAGCCCCGCCATTAAGA
AGGGCATCCTGCAGACAGTGAAGGTGGTGGACGAGCTCGTGAAAGTGATGGGCCGGCACAAGCCCGAGAA
CATCGTGATCGAAATGGCCAGAGAGAACCAGACCACCCAGAAGGGACAGAAGAACAGCCGCGAGAGAATG
AAGCGGATCGAAGAGGGCATCAAAGAGCTGGGCAGCCAGATCCTGAAAGAACACCCCGTGGAAAACACCC
AGCTGCAGAACGAGAAGCTGTACCTGTACTACCTGCAGAATGGGCGGGATATGTACGTGGACCAGGAACT
GGACATCAACCGGCTGTCCGACTACGATGTGGACCATATCGTGCCTCAGAGCTTTCTGGCCGACGACTCC
ATCGACAACAAGGTGCTGACCAGAAGCGACAAGAACCGGGGCAAGAGCGACAACGTGCCCTCCGAAGAGG
TCGTGAAGAAGATGAAGAACTACTGGCGGCAGCTGCTGAACGCCAAGCTGATTACCCAGAGAAAGTTCGA
CAATCTGACCAAGGCCGAGAGAGGCGGCCTGAGCGAACTGGATAAGGCCGGCTTCATCAAGAGACAGCTG
GTGGAAACCCGGCAGATCACAAAGCACGTGGCACAGATCCTGGACTCCCGGATGAACACTAAGTACGACG
AGAATGACAAGCTGATCCGGGAAGTGAAAGTGATCACCCTGAAGTCCAAGCTGGTGTCCGATTTCCGGAA
GGATTTCCAGTTTTACAAAGTGCGCGAGATCAACAACTACCACCACGCCCACGACGCCTACCTGAACGCC
GTCGTGGGAACCGCCCTGATCAAAAAGTACCCTGCGCTGGAAAGCGAGTTCGTGTACGGCGACTACAAGG
TGTACGACGTGCGGAAGATGATCGCCAAGAGCGAGCAGGAAATCGGCAAGGCTACCGCCAAGTACTTCTT
CTACAGCAACATCATGAACTTTTTCAAGACCGAGATTACCCTGGCCAACGGCGAGATCCGGAAGGCGCCT
CTGATCGAGACAAACGGCGAAACCGGGGAGATCGTGTGGGATAAGGGCCGGGATTTTGCCACCGTGCGGA
AAGTGCTGAGCATGCCCCAAGTGAATATCGTGAAAAAGACCGAGGTGCAGACAGGCGGCTTCAGCAAAGA
GTCTATCCTGCCCAAGAGGAACAGCGATAAGCTGATCGCCAGAAAGAAGGACTGGGACCCTAAGAAGTAC
GGCGGCTTCGACAGCCCCACCGTGGCCTATTCTGTGCTGGTGGTGGCCAAAGTGGAAAAGGGCAAGTCCA
AGAAACTGAAGAGTGTGAAAGAGCTGCTGGGGATCACCATCATGGAAAGAAGCAGCTTCGAGAAGAATCC
CATCGACTTTCTGGAAGCCAAGGGCTACAAAGAAGTGAAAAAGGACCTGATCATCAAGCTGCCTAAGTAC
TCCCTGTTCGAGCTGGAAAACGGCCGGAAGAGAATGCTGGCCTCTGCCGGCGAACTGCAGAAGGGAAACG
AACTGGCCCTGCCCTCCAAATATGTGAACTTCCTGTACCTGGCCAGCCACTATGAGAAGCTGAAGGGCTC
CCCCGAGGATAATGAGCAGAAACAGCTGTTTGTGGAACAGCACAAGCACTACCTGGACGAGATCATCGAG
CAGATCAGCGAGTTCTCCAAGAGAGTGATCCTGGCCGACGCTAATCTGGACAAAGTGCTGTCCGCCTACA
ACAAGCACCGGGATAAGCCCATCAGAGAGCAGGCCGAGAATATCATCCACCTGTTTACCCTGACCAATCT
GGGAGCCCCTGCCGCCTTCAAGTACTTTGACACCACCATCGACCGGAAGAGGTACACCAGCACCAAAGAG
GTGCTGGACGCCACCCTGATCCACCAGAGCATCACCGGCCTGTACGAGACACGGATCGACCTGTCTCAGC
TGGGAGGCGACAAAAGGCCGGCGGCCACGAAAAAGGCCGGCCAGGCAAAAAAGAAAAAGTAAGAATTCCT
AGAGCTCGCTGATCAGCCTCGACTGTGCCTTCTAGTTGCCAGCCATCTGTTGTTTGCCCCTCCCCCGTGC
CTTCCTTGACCCTGGAAGGTGCCACTCCCACTGTCCTTTCCTAATAAAATGAGGAAATTGCATCGCATTG
TCTGAGTAGGTGTCATTCTATTCTGGGGGGTGGGGTGGGGCAGGACAGCAAGGGGGAGGATTGGGAAGAG
AATAGCAGGCATGCTGGGGAGCGGCCGCAGGAACCCCTAGTGATGGAGTTGGCCACTCCCTCTCTGCGCG
CTCGCTCGCTCACTGAGGCCGGGCGACCAAAGGTCGCCCGACGCCCGGGCGGCCTCAGTGAGCGAGCGAG
CGCGCAGCTGCCTGCAGGAAAGAGCCCACAACCCCTCACTTGGTGGGCCAGTCCTCTGATAGACTGTGTC
CCCTGGATACCCGTATTCTAGAGCTAGCGAATTCGAATTTAAATCGGATCCGCGGCCGCGAAGGATCTGC
GATCGCTCCGGTGCCCGTCAGTGGGCAGAGCGCACATCGCCCACAGTCCCCGAGAAGTTGGGGGGAGGGG
TCGGCAATTGAACGGGTGCCTAGAGAAGGTGGCGCGGGGTAAACTGGGAAAGTGATGTCGTGTACTGGCT
CCGCCTTTTTCCCGAGGGTGGGGGAGAACCGTATATAAGTGCAGTAGTCGCCGTGAACGTTCTTTTTCGC
AACGGGTTTGCCGCCAGAACACAGCTGAAGCTTCGAGGGGCTCGCATCTCTCCTTCACGCGCCCGCCGCC
CTACCTGAGGCCGCCATCCACGCCGGTTGAGTCGCGTTCTGCCGCCTCCCGCCTGTGGTGCCTCCTGAAC
TGCGTCCGCCGTCTAGGTAAGTTTAAAGCTCAGGTCGAGACCGGGCCTTTGTCCGGCGCTCCCTTGGAGC
CTACCTAGACTCAGCCGGCTCTCCACGCTTTGCCTGACCCTGCTTGCTCAACTCTACGTCTTTGTTTCGT
TTTCTGTTCTGCGCCGTTACAGATCCAAGCTGTGACCGGCGCCTACGCTAGACGCCACCATGGAGAGCGA
CGAGAGCGGCCTGCCCGCCATGGAGATCGAGTGCCGCATCACCGGCACCCTGAACGGCGTGGAGTTCGAG
CTGGTGGGCGGCGGAGAGGGCACCCCCAAGCAGGGCCGCATGACCAACAAGATGAAGAGCACCAAAGGCG
CCCTGACCTTCAGCCCCTACCTGCTGAGCCACGTGATGGGCTACGGCTTCTACCACTTCGGCACCTACCC
CAGCGGCTACGAGAACCCCTTCCTGCACGCCATCAACAACGGCGGCTACACCAACACCCGCATCGAGAAG
TACGAGGACGGCGGCGTGCTGCACGTGAGCTTCAGCTACCGCTACGAGGCCGGCCGCGTGATCGGCGACT
TCAAGGTGGTGGGCACCGGCTTCCCCGAGGACAGCGTGATCTTCACCGACAAGATCATCCGCAGCAACGC
CACCGTGGAGCACCTGCACCCCATGGGCGATAACGTGCTGGTGGGCAGCTTCGCCCGCACCTTCAGCCTG
CGCGACGGCGGCTACTACAGCTTCGTGGTGGACAGCCACATGCACTTCAAGAGCGCCATCCACCCCAGCA
TCCTGCAGAACGGGGGCCCCATGTTCGCCTTCCGCCGCGTGGAGGAGCTGCACAGCAACACCGAGCTGGG
CATCGTGGAGTACCAGCACGCCTTCAAGACCCCCATCGCCTTCGCCAGATCCCGCGCTCAGTCGTCCAAT
TCTGCCGTGGACGGCACCGCCGGACCCGGCTCCACCGGATCTCGCGAGGGCAGAGGAAGTCTTCTAACAT
GCGGTGACGTGGAGGAGAATCCCGGCCCTATGACCGAGTACAAGCCCACGGTGCGCCTCGCCACCCGCGA
CGACGTCCCCAGGGCCGTACGCACCCTCGCCGCCGCGTTCGCCGACTACCCCGCCACGCGCCACACCGTC
GATCCGGACCGCCACATCGAGCGGGTCACCGAGCTGCAAGAACTCTTCCTCACGCGCGTCGGGCTCGACA
TCGGCAAGGTGTGGGTCGCGGACGACGGCGCCGCGGTGGCGGTCTGGACCACGCCGGAGAGCGTCGAAGC
GGGGGCGGTGTTCGCCGAGATCGGCCCGCGCATGGCCGAGTTGAGCGGTTCCCGGCTGGCCGCGCAGCAA
CAGATGGAAGGCCTCCTGGCGCCGCACCGGCCCAAGGAGCCCGCGTGGTTCCTGGCCACCGTCGGCGTCT
CGCCCGACCACCAGGGCAAGGGTCTGGGCAGCGCCGTCGTGCTCCCCGGAGTGGAGGCGGCCGAGCGCGC
CGGGGTGCCCGCCTTCCTGGAGACCTCCGCGCCCCGCAACCTCCCCTTCTACGAGCGGCTCGGCTTCACC
GTCACCGCCGACGTCGAGGTGCCCGAAGGACCGCGCACCTGGTGCATGACCCGCAAGCCCGGTGCCTGAA
ATCAACCTCTGGATTACAAAATTTGTGAAAGATTGACTGGTATTCTTAACTATGTTGCTCCTTTTACGCT
ATGTGGATACGCTGCTTTAATGCCTTTGTATCATGCGTTAACTAAACTTGTTTATTGCAGCTTATAATGG
TTACAAATAAAGCAATAGCATCACAAATTTCACAAATAAAGCATTTTTTTCACTGCATTCTAGTTGTGGT
TTGTCCAAACTCATCAATGTATCTTATCATGTCTGGAATTGACTCAAATGATGTCAATTAGTCTATCAGA
AGCTATCTGGTCTCCCTTCCGGGCCTGCAGGGGCGCCTGATGCGGTATTTTCTCCTTACGCATCTGTGCG
GTATTTCACACCGCATA
[142 nt withheld, positions 8348-8489]
C
[141 nt withheld, positions 8491-8631]
CCTTTGACGTTGGAGTCCACGTTCTTT
[37 nt withheld, positions 8659-8695]
ACCCTATCTCGGGCTATTCTTTTGATTTATAAGGGATTTTGCCGATTTCGGCCTATTGGTTAAAAAATGA
GCTGATTTAACAAAAATTTAACGCGAATTTTAACAAAATATTAACGTTTACAATTTTATGGTGCACTCTC
AGTACAATCTGCTCTGATGCCGCATAGTTAAGCCAGCCCCGACACCCGCCAACACCCGCTGACGCGCCCT
GACGGGCTTGTCTGCTCCCGGCATCCGCTTACAGACAAGCTGTGACCGTCTCCGGGAGCTGCATGTGTCA
GAGGTTTTCACCGTCATCACCGAAACGCGCGAGACGAAAGGGCCTCGTGATACGCCTATTTTTATAGGTT
AATGTCATGATAATAATGGTTTCTTAGACGTCAGGTGGCACTTTTCGGGGAAATGTGCGCGGAACCCCTA
TTTGTTTATTTTTCTAAATACATTCAAATATGTATCCGCTCATGAGACAATAACCCTGATAAATGCTTCA
ATAATATTGAAAAAGGAAGAGTATGAGTATTCAACATTTCCGTGTCGCCCTTATTCCCTTTTTTGCGGCA
TTTTGCCTTCCTGTTTTTGCTCACCCAGAAACGCTGGTGAAAGTAAAAGATGCTGAAGATCAGTTGGGTG
CACGAGTGGGTTACATCGAACTGGATCTCAACAGCGGTAAGATCCTTGAGAGTTTTCGCCCCGAAGAACG
TTTTCCAATGATGAGCACTTTTAAAGTTCTGCTATGTGGCGCGGTATTATCCCGTATTGACGCCGGGCAA
GAGCAACTCGGTCGCCGCATACACTATTCTCAGAATGACTTGGTTGAGTACTCACCAGTCACAGAAAAGC
ATCTTACGGATGGCATGACAGTAAGAGAATTATGCAGTGCTGCCATAACCATGAGTGATAACACTGCGGC
CAACTTACTTCTGACAACGATCGGAGGACCGAAGGAGCTAACCGCTTTTTTGCACAACATGGGGGATCAT
GTAACTCGCCTTGATCGTTGGGAACCGGAGCTGAATGAAGCCATACCAAACGACGAGCGTGACACCACGA
TGCCTGTAGCAATGGCAACAACGTTGCGCAAACTATTAACTGGCGAACTACTTACTCTAGCTTCCCGGCA
ACAATTAATAGACTGGATGGAGGCGGATAAAGTTGCAGGACCACTTCTGCGCTCGGCCCTTCCGGCTGGC
TGGTTTATTGCTGATAAATCTGGAGCCGGTGAGCGTGGAAGCCGCGGTATCATTGCAGCACTGGGGCCAG
ATGGTAAGCCCTCCCGTATCGTAGTTATCTACACGACGGGGAGTCAGGCAACTATGGATGAACGAAATAG
ACAGATCGCTGAGATAGGTGCCTCACTGATTAAGCATTGGTAACTGTCAGACCAAGTTTACTCATATATA
CTTTAGATTGATTTAAAACTTCATTTTTAATTTAAAAGGATCTAGGTGAAGATCCTTTTTGATAATCTCA
TGACCAAAATCCCTTAACGTGAGTTTTCGTTCCACTGAGCGTCAGACCCCGTAGAAAAGATCAAAGGATC
TTCTTGAGATCCTTTTTTTCTGCGCGTAATCTGCTGCTTGCAAACAAAAAAACCACCGCTACCAGCGGTG
GTTTGTTTGCCGGATCAAGAGCTACCAACTCTTTTTCCGAAGGTAACTGGCTTCAGCAGAGCGCAGATAC
CAAATACTGTCCTTCTAGTGTAGCCGTAGTTAGGCCACCACTTCAAGAACTCTGTAGCACCGCCTACATA
CCTCGCTCTGCTAATCCTGTTACCAGTGGCTGCTGCCAGTGGCGATAAGTCGTGTCTTACCGGGTTGGAC
TCAAGACGATAGTTACCGGATAAGGCGCAGCGGTCGGGCTGAACGGGGGGTTCGTGCACACAGCCCAGCT
TGGAGCGAACGACCTACACCGAACTGAGATACCTACAGCGTGAGCTATGAGAAAGCGCCACGCTTCCCGA
AGGGAGAAAGGCGGACAGGTATCCGGTAAGCGGCAGGGTCGGAACAGGAGAGCGCACGAGGGAGCTTCCA
GGGGGAAACGCCTGGTATCTTTATAGTCCTGTCGGGTTTCGCCACCTCTGACTTGAGCGTCGATTTTTGT
GATGCTCGTCAGGGGGGCGGAGCCTATGGAAAAACGCCAGCAACGCGGCCTTTTTACGGTTCCTGGCCTT
TTGCTGGCCTTTTGCTCACATGT
