Features (pLannotate 1.2.2; 25 found; start..end, strand, type, name):
      1..241     +  promoter       U6 promoter: RNA polymerase III promoter for human U6 snRNA
    268..343     +  misc_RNA       gRNA scaffold: guide RNA scaffold for the Streptococcus pyogenes CRISPR/Cas9 system
    350..393     +  misc_RNA       gRNA scaffold (fragment): guide RNA scaffold for the Streptococcus pyogenes CRISPR/Cas9 system
    440..725     +  enhancer       CMV enhancer: human cytomegalovirus immediate early enhancer; contains an 18-bp deletion relative to the standard CMV enhancer
    727..1004    +  promoter       chicken β-actin promoter: No description available
   1005..1232    +  intron         hybrid intron: hybrid between chicken β-actin (CBA) and minute virus of mice (MMV) introns (Gray et al., 2011)
   1370..2971    +  CDS            Cas9(N): N-terminal portion of Streptococcus pyogenes Cas9 (Zetsche et al., 2015)
   2972..5470    +  CDS            Cas9(C): C-terminal portion of Streptococcus pyogenes Cas9 (Zetsche et al., 2015)
   5471..5518    +  CDS            nucleoplasmin NLS: bipartite nuclear localization signal from nucleoplasmin
   5552..5663    +  polyA_signal   bGH poly(A) signal: bovine growth hormone polyadenylation signal
   5803..5830    -  repeat_region  AAV2 ITR (fragment): inverted terminal repeat of adeno-associated virus serotype 2 inverted
   5859..5886    -  repeat_region  AAV2 ITR (fragment): inverted terminal repeat of adeno-associated virus serotype 2 inverted
   6042..6253    +  promoter       EF-1α core promoter: core promoter for human elongation factor EF-1α
   6266..6534    +  LTR            5' LTR (truncated): truncated 5' long terminal repeat (LTR) from human T-cell leukemia virus (HTLV) type 1
   6591..7255    +  CDS            CopGFP (fragment): green fluorescent protein 2 from Pontellina plumata, also known as ppluGFP2 (Shagin et al., 2004)
   7379..7978    +  CDS            PuroR: puromycin N-acetyltransferase; pac from Streptomyces alboniger; confers resistance to puromycin
   7979..8085    +  misc_feature   WPRE (fragment): woodchuck hepatitis virus posttranscriptional regulatory element
   8094..8215    +  polyA_signal   SV40 poly(A) signal: SV40 polyadenylation signal
   8296..8347    -  misc_feature   bom (fragment): basis of mobility region from pBR322
   8366..8821    +  rep_origin     f1 ori (sequence partly withheld): f1 bacteriophage origin of replication; arrow indicates direction of (+) strand synthesis
   8822..8871    -  misc_feature   bom (fragment): basis of mobility region from pBR322
   8973..9008    -  CDS            rop (fragment): Rop protein, which maintains plasmids at low copy number; rop
   9103..9207    +  promoter       AmpR promoter: bla
   9208..10068   +  CDS            AmpR: β-lactamase; bla; confers resistance to ampicillin, carbenicillin, and related antibiotics
  10239..10827   +  rep_origin     ori: high-copy-number ColE1/pMB1/pBR322/pUC origin of replication
>Addgene plasmid #124203 | KA2601_eSpCas9-G2P | addgene full sequence | sequence record 239594 | Addgene NGS Result
GAGGGCCTATTTCCCATGATTCCTTCATATTTGCATATACGATACAAGGCTGTTAGAGAGATAATTGGAA
TTAATTTGACTGTAAACACAAAGATATTAGTACAAAATACGTGACGTAGAAAGTAATAATTTCTTGGGTA
GTTTGCAGTTTTAAAATTATGTTTTAAAATGGACTATCATATGCTTACCGTAACTTGAAAGTATTTCGAT
TTCTTGGCTTTATATATCTTGTGGAAAGGACGAAACACCGGGTCTTCGAGAAGACCTGTTTTAGAGCTAG
AAATAGCAAGTTAAAATAAGGCTAGTCCGTTATCAACTTGAAAAAGTGGCACCGAGTCGGTGCTTTTTTG
TTTTAGAGCTAGAAATAGCAAGTTAAAATAAGGCTAGTCCGTTTTTAGCGCGTGCGCCAATTCTGCAGAC
AAATGGCTCTAGAGGTACCCGTTACATAACTTACGGTAAATGGCCCGCCTGGCTGACCGCCCAACGACCC
CCGCCCATTGACGTCAATAGTAACGCCAATAGGGACTTTCCATTGACGTCAATGGGTGGAGTATTTACGG
TAAACTGCCCACTTGGCAGTACATCAAGTGTATCATATGCCAAGTACGCCCCCTATTGACGTCAATGACG
GTAAATGGCCCGCCTGGCATTGTGCCCAGTACATGACCTTATGGGACTTTCCTACTTGGCAGTACATCTA
CGTATTAGTCATCGCTATTACCATGGTCGAGGTGAGCCCCACGTTCTGCTTCACTCTCCCCATCTCCCCC
CCCTCCCCACCCCCAATTTTGTATTTATTTATTTTTTAATTATTTTGTGCAGCGATGGGGGCGGGGGGGG
GGGGGGGGCGCGCGCCRGGSGGGGSGGGGSGGGGSGRGGGGSGGGGSGGGGSGRGGCGGAGAGGTGCGGC
GGCAGCCAATCAGAGCGGCGCGCTCCGAAAGTTTCCTTTTATGGCGAGGCGGCGGCGGCGGCGGCCCTAT
AAAAAGCGAAGCGCGCGGCGGGCGGGAGTCGCTGCGCGCTGCCTTCGCCCCGTGCCCCGCTCCGCCGCCG
CCTCGCGCCGCCCGCCCCGGCTCTGACTGACCGCGTTACTCCCACAGGTGAGCGGGCGGGACGGCCCTTC
TCCTCCGGGCTGTAATTAGCTGAGCAAGAGGTAAGGGTTTAAGGGATGGTTGGTTGGTGGGGTATTAATG
TTTAATTACCTGGAGCACCTGCCTGAAATCACTTTTTTTCAGGTTGGACCGGTGCCACCATGGACTATAA
GGACCACGACGGAGACTACAAGGATCATGATATTGATTACAAAGACGATGACGATAAGATGGCCCCAAAG
AAGAAGCGGAAGGTCGGTATCCACGGAGTCCCAGCAGCCGACAAGAAGTACAGCATCGGCCTGGACATCG
GCACCAACTCTGTGGGCTGGGCCGTGATCACCGACGAGTACAAGGTGCCCAGCAAGAAATTCAAGGTGCT
GGGCAACACCGACCGGCACAGCATCAAGAAGAACCTGATCGGAGCCCTGCTGTTCGACAGCGGCGAAACA
GCCGAGGCCACCCGGCTGAAGAGAACCGCCAGAAGAAGATACACCAGACGGAAGAACCGGATCTGCTATC
TGCAAGAGATCTTCAGCAACGAGATGGCCAAGGTGGACGACAGCTTCTTCCACAGACTGGAAGAGTCCTT
CCTGGTGGAAGAGGATAAGAAGCACGAGCGGCACCCCATCTTCGGCAACATCGTGGACGAGGTGGCCTAC
CACGAGAAGTACCCCACCATCTACCACCTGAGAAAGAAACTGGTGGACAGCACCGACAAGGCCGACCTGC
GGCTGATCTATCTGGCCCTGGCCCACATGATCAAGTTCCGGGGCCACTTCCTGATCGAGGGCGACCTGAA
CCCCGACAACAGCGACGTGGACAAGCTGTTCATCCAGCTGGTGCAGACCTACAACCAGCTGTTCGAGGAA
AACCCCATCAACGCCAGCGGCGTGGACGCCAAGGCCATCCTGTCTGCCAGACTGAGCAAGAGCAGACGGC
TGGAAAATCTGATCGCCCAGCTGCCCGGCGAGAAGAAGAATGGCCTGTTCGGAAACCTGATTGCCCTGAG
CCTGGGCCTGACCCCCAACTTCAAGAGCAACTTCGACCTGGCCGAGGATGCCAAACTGCAGCTGAGCAAG
GACACCTACGACGACGACCTGGACAACCTGCTGGCCCAGATCGGCGACCAGTACGCCGACCTGTTTCTGG
CCGCCAAGAACCTGTCCGACGCCATCCTGCTGAGCGACATCCTGAGAGTGAACACCGAGATCACCAAGGC
CCCCCTGAGCGCCTCTATGATCAAGAGATACGACGAGCACCACCAGGACCTGACCCTGCTGAAAGCTCTC
GTGCGGCAGCAGCTGCCTGAGAAGTACAAAGAGATTTTCTTCGACCAGAGCAAGAACGGCTACGCCGGCT
ACATTGACGGCGGAGCCAGCCAGGAAGAGTTCTACAAGTTCATCAAGCCCATCCTGGAAAAGATGGACGG
CACCGAGGAACTGCTCGTGAAGCTGAACAGAGAGGACCTGCTGCGGAAGCAGCGGACCTTCGACAACGGC
AGCATCCCCCACCAGATCCACCTGGGAGAGCTGCACGCCATTCTGCGGCGGCAGGAAGATTTTTACCCAT
TCCTGAAGGACAACCGGGAAAAGATCGAGAAGATCCTGACCTTCCGCATCCCCTACTACGTGGGCCCTCT
GGCCAGGGGAAACAGCAGATTCGCCTGGATGACCAGAAAGAGCGAGGAAACCATCACCCCCTGGAACTTC
GAGGAAGTGGTGGACAAGGGCGCTTCCGCCCAGAGCTTCATCGAGCGGATGACCAACTTCGATAAGAACC
TGCCCAACGAGAAGGTGCTGCCCAAGCACAGCCTGCTGTACGAGTACTTCACCGTGTATAACGAGCTGAC
CAAAGTGAAATACGTGACCGAGGGAATGAGAAAGCCCGCCTTCCTGAGCGGCGAGCAGAAAAAGGCCATC
GTGGACCTGCTGTTCAAGACCAACCGGAAAGTGACCGTGAAGCAGCTGAAAGAGGACTACTTCAAGAAAA
TCGAGTGCTTCGACTCCGTGGAAATCTCCGGCGTGGAAGATCGGTTCAACGCCTCCCTGGGCACATACCA
CGATCTGCTGAAAATTATCAAGGACAAGGACTTCCTGGACAATGAGGAAAACGAGGACATTCTGGAAGAT
ATCGTGCTGACCCTGACACTGTTTGAGGACAGAGAGATGATCGAGGAACGGCTGAAAACCTATGCCCACC
TGTTCGACGACAAAGTGATGAAGCAGCTGAAGCGGCGGAGATACACCGGCTGGGGCAGGCTGAGCCGGAA
GCTGATCAACGGCATCCGGGACAAGCAGTCCGGCAAGACAATCCTGGATTTCCTGAAGTCCGACGGCTTC
GCCAACAGAAACTTCATGCAGCTGATCCACGACGACAGCCTGACCTTTAAAGAGGACATCCAGAAAGCCC
AGGTGTCCGGCCAGGGCGATAGCCTGCACGAGCACATTGCCAATCTGGCCGGCAGCCCCGCCATTAAGAA
GGGCATCCTGCAGACAGTGAAGGTGGTGGACGAGCTCGTGAAAGTGATGGGCCGGCACAAGCCCGAGAAC
ATCGTGATCGAAATGGCCAGAGAGAACCAGACCACCCAGAAGGGACAGAAGAACAGCCGCGAGAGAATGA
AGCGGATCGAAGAGGGCATCAAAGAGCTGGGCAGCCAGATCCTGAAAGAACACCCCGTGGAAAACACCCA
GCTGCAGAACGAGAAGCTGTACCTGTACTACCTGCAGAATGGGCGGGATATGTACGTGGACCAGGAACTG
GACATCAACCGGCTGTCCGACTACGATGTGGACCATATCGTGCCTCAGAGCTTTCTGGCCGACGACTCCA
TCGACAACAAGGTGCTGACCAGAAGCGACAAGAACCGGGGCAAGAGCGACAACGTGCCCTCCGAAGAGGT
CGTGAAGAAGATGAAGAACTACTGGCGGCAGCTGCTGAACGCCAAGCTGATTACCCAGAGAAAGTTCGAC
AATCTGACCAAGGCCGAGAGAGGCGGCCTGAGCGAACTGGATAAGGCCGGCTTCATCAAGAGACAGCTGG
TGGAAACCCGGCAGATCACAAAGCACGTGGCACAGATCCTGGACTCCCGGATGAACACTAAGTACGACGA
GAATGACAAGCTGATCCGGGAAGTGAAAGTGATCACCCTGAAGTCCAAGCTGGTGTCCGATTTCCGGAAG
GATTTCCAGTTTTACAAAGTGCGCGAGATCAACAACTACCACCACGCCCACGACGCCTACCTGAACGCCG
TCGTGGGAACCGCCCTGATCAAAAAGTACCCTGCGCTGGAAAGCGAGTTCGTGTACGGCGACTACAAGGT
GTACGACGTGCGGAAGATGATCGCCAAGAGCGAGCAGGAAATCGGCAAGGCTACCGCCAAGTACTTCTTC
TACAGCAACATCATGAACTTTTTCAAGACCGAGATTACCCTGGCCAACGGCGAGATCCGGAAGGCGCCTC
TGATCGAGACAAACGGCGAAACCGGGGAGATCGTGTGGGATAAGGGCCGGGATTTTGCCACCGTGCGGAA
AGTGCTGAGCATGCCCCAAGTGAATATCGTGAAAAAGACCGAGGTGCAGACAGGCGGCTTCAGCAAAGAG
TCTATCCTGCCCAAGAGGAACAGCGATAAGCTGATCGCCAGAAAGAAGGACTGGGACCCTAAGAAGTACG
GCGGCTTCGACAGCCCCACCGTGGCCTATTCTGTGCTGGTGGTGGCCAAAGTGGAAAAGGGCAAGTCCAA
GAAACTGAAGAGTGTGAAAGAGCTGCTGGGGATCACCATCATGGAAAGAAGCAGCTTCGAGAAGAATCCC
ATCGACTTTCTGGAAGCCAAGGGCTACAAAGAAGTGAAAAAGGACCTGATCATCAAGCTGCCTAAGTACT
CCCTGTTCGAGCTGGAAAACGGCCGGAAGAGAATGCTGGCCTCTGCCGGCGAACTGCAGAAGGGAAACGA
ACTGGCCCTGCCCTCCAAATATGTGAACTTCCTGTACCTGGCCAGCCACTATGAGAAGCTGAAGGGCTCC
CCCGAGGATAATGAGCAGAAACAGCTGTTTGTGGAACAGCACAAGCACTACCTGGACGAGATCATCGAGC
AGATCAGCGAGTTCTCCAAGAGAGTGATCCTGGCCGACGCTAATCTGGACAAAGTGCTGTCCGCCTACAA
CAAGCACCGGGATAAGCCCATCAGAGAGCAGGCCGAGAATATCATCCACCTGTTTACCCTGACCAATCTG
GGAGCCCCTGCCGCCTTCAAGTACTTTGACACCACCATCGACCGGAAGAGGTACACCAGCACCAAAGAGG
TGCTGGACGCCACCCTGATCCACCAGAGCATCACCGGCCTGTACGAGACACGGATCGACCTGTCTCAGCT
GGGAGGCGACAAAAGGCCGGCGGCCACGAAAAAGGCCGGCCAGGCAAAAAAGAAAAAGTAAGAATTCCTA
GAGCTCGCTGATCAGCCTCGACTGTGCCTTCTAGTTGCCAGCCATCTGTTGTTTGCCCCTCCCCCGTGCC
TTCCTTGACCCTGGAAGGTGCCACTCCCACTGTCCTTTCCTAATAAAATGAGGAAATTGCATCGCATTGT
CTGAGTAGGTGTCATTCTATTCTGGGGGGTGGGGTGGGGCAGGACAGCAAGGGGGAGGATTGGGAAGAGA
ATAGCAGGCATGCTGGGGAGCGGCCGCAGGAACCCCTAGTGATGGAGTTGGCCACTCCCTCTCTGCGCGC
TCGCTCGCTCACTGAGGCCGGGCGACCAAAGGTCGCCCGACGCCCGGGCGGCCTCAGTGAGCGAGCGAGC
GCGCAGCTGCCTGCAGGAAAGAGCCCACAACCCCTCACTTGGTGGGCCAGTCCTCTGATAGACTGTGTCC
CCTGGATACCCGTATTCTAGAGCTAGCGAATTCGAATTTAAATCGGATCCGCGGCCGCGAAGGATCTGCG
ATCGCTCCGGTGCCCGTCAGTGGGCAGAGCGCACATCGCCCACAGTCCCCGAGAAGTTGGGGGGAGGGGT
CGGCAATTGAACGGGTGCCTAGAGAAGGTGGCGCGGGGTAAACTGGGAAAGTGATGTCGTGTACTGGCTC
CGCCTTTTTCCCGAGGGTGGGGGAGAACCGTATATAAGTGCAGTAGTCGCCGTGAACGTTCTTTTTCGCA
ACGGGTTTGCCGCCAGAACACAGCTGAAGCTTCGAGGGGCTCGCATCTCTCCTTCACGCGCCCGCCGCCC
TACCTGAGGCCGCCATCCACGCCGGTTGAGTCGCGTTCTGCCGCCTCCCGCCTGTGGTGCCTCCTGAACT
GCGTCCGCCGTCTAGGTAAGTTTAAAGCTCAGGTCGAGACCGGGCCTTTGTCCGGCGCTCCCTTGGAGCC
TACCTAGACTCAGCCGGCTCTCCACGCTTTGCCTGACCCTGCTTGCTCAACTCTACGTCTTTGTTTCGTT
TTCTGTTCTGCGCCGTTACAGATCCAAGCTGTGACCGGCGCCTACGCTAGACGCCACCATGGAGAGCGAC
GAGAGCGGCCTGCCCGCCATGGAGATCGAGTGCCGCATCACCGGCACCCTGAACGGCGTGGAGTTCGAGC
TGGTGGGCGGCGGAGAGGGCACCCCCAAGCAGGGCCGCATGACCAACAAGATGAAGAGCACCAAAGGCGC
CCTGACCTTCAGCCCCTACCTGCTGAGCCACGTGATGGGCTACGGCTTCTACCACTTCGGCACCTACCCC
AGCGGCTACGAGAACCCCTTCCTGCACGCCATCAACAACGGCGGCTACACCAACACCCGCATCGAGAAGT
ACGAGGACGGCGGCGTGCTGCACGTGAGCTTCAGCTACCGCTACGAGGCCGGCCGCGTGATCGGCGACTT
CAAGGTGGTGGGCACCGGCTTCCCCGAGGACAGCGTGATCTTCACCGACAAGATCATCCGCAGCAACGCC
ACCGTGGAGCACCTGCACCCCATGGGCGATAACGTGCTGGTGGGCAGCTTCGCCCGCACCTTCAGCCTGC
GCGACGGCGGCTACTACAGCTTCGTGGTGGACAGCCACATGCACTTCAAGAGCGCCATCCACCCCAGCAT
CCTGCAGAACGGGGGCCCCATGTTCGCCTTCCGCCGCGTGGAGGAGCTGCACAGCAACACCGAGCTGGGC
ATCGTGGAGTACCAGCACGCCTTCAAGACCCCCATCGCCTTCGCCAGATCCCGCGCTCAGTCGTCCAATT
CTGCCGTGGACGGCACCGCCGGACCCGGCTCCACCGGATCTCGCGAGGGCAGAGGAAGTCTTCTAACATG
CGGTGACGTGGAGGAGAATCCCGGCCCTATGACCGAGTACAAGCCCACGGTGCGCCTCGCCACCCGCGAC
GACGTCCCCAGGGCCGTACGCACCCTCGCCGCCGCGTTCGCCGACTACCCCGCCACGCGCCACACCGTCG
ATCCGGACCGCCACATCGAGCGGGTCACCGAGCTGCAAGAACTCTTCCTCACGCGCGTCGGGCTCGACAT
CGGCAAGGTGTGGGTCGCGGACGACGGCGCCGCGGTGGCGGTCTGGACCACGCCGGAGAGCGTCGAAGCG
GGGGCGGTGTTCGCCGAGATCGGCCCGCGCATGGCCGAGTTGAGCGGTTCCCGGCTGGCCGCGCAGCAAC
AGATGGAAGGCCTCCTGGCGCCGCACCGGCCCAAGGAGCCCGCGTGGTTCCTGGCCACCGTCGGCGTCTC
GCCCGACCACCAGGGCAAGGGTCTGGGCAGCGCCGTCGTGCTCCCCGGAGTGGAGGCGGCCGAGCGCGCC
GGGGTGCCCGCCTTCCTGGAGACCTCCGCGCCCCGCAACCTCCCCTTCTACGAGCGGCTCGGCTTCACCG
TCACCGCCGACGTCGAGGTGCCCGAAGGACCGCGCACCTGGTGCATGACCCGCAAGCCCGGTGCCTGAAA
TCAACCTCTGGATTACAAAATTTGTGAAAGATTGACTGGTATTCTTAACTATGTTGCTCCTTTTACGCTA
TGTGGATACGCTGCTTTAATGCCTTTGTATCATGCGTTAACTAAACTTGTTTATTGCAGCTTATAATGGT
TACAAATAAAGCAATAGCATCACAAATTTCACAAATAAAGCATTTTTTTCACTGCATTCTAGTTGTGGTT
TGTCCAAACTCATCAATGTATCTTATCATGTCTGGAATTGACTCAAATGATGTCAATTAGTCTATCAGAA
GCTCATCTGGTCTCCCTTCCGGGCCTGCAGGGGCGCCTGATGCGGTATTTTCTCCTTACGCATCTGTGCG
GTATTTCACACCGCATA
[95 nt withheld, positions 8348-8442]
T
[46 nt withheld, positions 8444-8489]
C
[141 nt withheld, positions 8491-8631]
CCTTTGACGTTGGAGTCCACGTTCTTT
[37 nt withheld, positions 8659-8695]
ACTCTATCTCGGGCTATTCTTTTGATTTATAAGGGATTTTGCCGATTTCGGTCTATTGGTTAAAAAATGA
GCTGATTTAACAAAAATTTAACGCGAATTTTAACAAAATATTAACGTTTACAATTTTATGGTGCACTCTC
AGTACAATCTGCTCTGATGCCGCATAGTTAAGCCAGCCCCGACACCCGCCAACACCCGCTGACGCGCCCT
GACGGGCTTGTCTGCTCCCGGCATCCGCTTACAGACAAGCTGTGACCGTCTCCGGGAGCTGCATGTGTCA
GAGGTTTTCACCGTCATCACCGAAACGCGCGAGACGAAAGGGCCTCGTGATACGCCTATTTTTATAGGTT
AATGTCATGATAATAATGGTTTCTTAGACGTCAGGTGGCACTTTTCGGGGAAATGTGCGCGGAACCCCTA
TTTGTTTATTTTTCTAAATACATTCAAATATGTATCCGCTCATGAGACAATAACCCTGATAAATGCTTCA
ATAATATTGAAAAAGGAAGAGTATGAGTATTCAACATTTCCGTGTCGCCCTTATTCCCTTTTTTGCGGCA
TTTTGCCTTCCTGTTTTTGCTCACCCAGAAACGCTGGTGAAAGTAAAAGATGCTGAAGATCAGTTGGGTG
CACGAGTGGGTTACATCGAACTGGATCTCAACAGCGGTAAGATCCTTGAGAGTTTTCGCCCCGAAGAACG
TTTTCCAATGATGAGCACTTTTAAAGTTCTGCTATGTGGCGCGGTATTATCCCGTATTGACGCCGGGCAA
GAGCAACTCGGTCGCCGCATACACTATTCTCAGAATGACTTGGTTGAGTACTCACCAGTCACAGAAAAGC
ATCTTACGGATGGCATGACAGTAAGAGAATTATGCAGTGCTGCCATAACCATGAGTGATAACACTGCGGC
CAACTTACTTCTGACAACGATCGGAGGACCGAAGGAGCTAACCGCTTTTTTGCACAACATGGGGGATCAT
GTAACTCGCCTTGATCGTTGGGAACCGGAGCTGAATGAAGCCATACCAAACGACGAGCGTGACACCACGA
TGCCTGTAGCAATGGCAACAACGTTGCGCAAACTATTAACTGGCGAACTACTTACTCTAGCTTCCCGGCA
ACAATTAATAGACTGGATGGAGGCGGATAAAGTTGCAGGACCACTTCTGCGCTCGGCCCTTCCGGCTGGC
TGGTTTATTGCTGATAAATCTGGAGCCGGTGAGCGTGGAAGCCGCGGTATCATTGCAGCACTGGGGCCAG
ATGGTAAGCCCTCCCGTATCGTAGTTATCTACACGACGGGGAGTCAGGCAACTATGGATGAACGAAATAG
ACAGATCGCTGAGATAGGTGCCTCACTGATTAAGCATTGGTAACTGTCAGACCAAGTTTACTCATATATA
CTTTAGATTGATTTAAAACTTCATTTTTAATTTAAAAGGATCTAGGTGAAGATCCTTTTTGATAATCTCA
TGACCAAAATCCCTTAACGTGAGTTTTCGTTCCACTGAGCGTCAGACCCCGTAGAAAAGATCAAAGGATC
TTCTTGAGATCCTTTTTTTCTGCGCGTAATCTGCTGCTTGCAAACAAAAAAACCACCGCTACCAGCGGTG
GTTTGTTTGCCGGATCAAGAGCTACCAACTCTTTTTCCGAAGGTAACTGGCTTCAGCAGAGCGCAGATAC
CAAATACTGTTCTTCTAGTGTAGCCGTAGTTAGGCCACCACTTCAAGAACTCTGTAGCACCGCCTACATA
CCTCGCTCTGCTAATCCTGTTACCAGTGGCTGCTGCCAGTGGCGATAAGTCGTGTCTTACCGGGTTGGAC
TCAAGACGATAGTTACCGGATAAGGCGCAGCGGTCGGGCTGAACGGGGGGTTCGTGCACACAGCCCAGCT
TGGAGCGAACGACCTACACCGAACTGAGATACCTACAGCGTGAGCTATGAGAAAGCGCCACGCTTCCCGA
AGGGAGAAAGGCGGACAGGTATCCGGTAAGCGGCAGGGTCGGAACAGGAGAGCGCACGAGGGAGCTTCCA
GGGGGAAACGCCTGGTATCTTTATAGTCCTGTCGGGTTTCGCCACCTCTGACTTGAGCGTCGATTTTTGT
GATGCTCGTCAGGGGGGCGGAGCCTATGGAAAAACGCCAGCAACGCGGCCTTTTTACGGTTCCTGGCCTT
TTGCTGGCCTTTTGCTCACATGT
